Addgene plasmid #73108: TXD13-CD4d3+4-bio
Purpose: EXPRESs plasmid for human erythrocyte surface proteins encoding TXD13 with rat CD4d3+4-bio
Depositing lab: Gavin Wright. Depositing organization: Wellcome Sanger Institute. Publication: Basigin is a receptor essential for erythrocyte invasion by Plasmodium falciparum. Crosnier C, Bustamante LY, Bartholdson SJ, Bei AK, Theron M, Uchikawa M, Mboup S, Ndir O, Kwiatkowski DP, Duraisingh MT, Rayner JC, Wright GJ. Nature. 2011 Nov 9;480(7378):534-7. doi: 10.1038/nature10606. PubMed 22080952.
Backbone
  Vector backbone: pTT3
  Backbone manufacturer: Yves Durocher, NRC
  Backbone size w/o insert (bp): 6000
  Total vector size (bp): 7136
  Vector type: Mammalian Expression
Growth in bacteria
  Bacterial resistance: Ampicillin, 100 μg/mL
  Growth temperature: 37°C
  Growth strain: DH5alpha
  Copy number: Unknown
Gene/Insert
  Gene/Insert name: TXD13 (alt names: TXNDC13; TMX4)
  Species: H. sapiens (human)
  Entrez Gene: TMX4 (a.k.a. DJ971N18.2, PDIA14, TXNDC13)
  Promoter: CMV
  Tag / fusion protein: ratCD4d3+4 (C terminal on insert); biotinylation peptide (C terminal on insert)
  Cloning method: Restriction Enzyme; 5′ cloning site NotI (not destroyed); 3′ cloning site AscI (not destroyed)
  Sequencing primers: 5′ CMW fwd
Resource information
  A portion of this plasmid was derived from a plasmid made by: pTT3 was obtained from Yves Durocher, National Research Council of Canada-Biotechnology Research Institute
Terms and licenses: Academic/Nonprofit Terms; Industry Terms: Not Available to Industry
How to cite: TXD13-CD4d3+4-bio was a gift from Gavin Wright (Addgene plasmid # 73108 ; http://n2t.net/addgene:73108 ; RRID:Addgene_73108)
