[The description below was written by a language model from this plasmid's Addgene catalogue record and pLannotate feature annotations shown in this document.]
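Description:
TXD13-CD4d3+4-bio is a mammalian expression plasmid of about 7.1 kb built on the pTT3 backbone. It belongs to a set of constructs for producing recombinant human erythrocyte surface proteins. It is propagated in E. coli through a high-copy ColE1/pUC-type origin and selected with ampicillin via the β-lactamase gene. The backbone also carries a fragment of the Epstein-Barr virus oriP, which can support episomal maintenance in cells supplying EBNA1, a design suited to transient expression. Small remnants of lac, tet and bla sequences in the annotation appear to be leftover vector sequence rather than functional parts.

The expression cassette is driven by the CMV immediate-early enhancer and promoter. These are followed by adenovirus-derived leader and splice elements with a chimeric intron fragment; the short antisense "PTP" hit in this region is most likely an annotation artefact of those adenoviral sequences. A partial match to a mouse immunoglobulin heavy chain signal sequence lies just upstream of the insert. The insert is a roughly 550 bp fragment of human TMX4 (also called TXNDC13 or TXD13), so only part of the protein is encoded, not the full-length protein. It was cloned between NotI and AscI sites, both retained.

The TMX4 fragment is fused at its C terminus to domains 3 and 4 of rat CD4, then to a biotinylation peptide that is listed in the catalogue but not annotated in the feature table. A rabbit β-globin polyadenylation signal terminates the transcript. The CD4 tag gives a common epitope across the construct set, and the biotinylation peptide allows capture on streptavidin. The associated work screened erythrocyte proteins for interactions relevant to Plasmodium falciparum invasion.
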