Features (pLannotate 1.2.2; 19 found; start..end, strand, type, name):
    659..714     +  polyA_signal   β-globin poly(A) signal: rabbit β-globin polyadenylation signal (Gil and Proudfoot, 1987)
   1228..2909    -  rep_origin     oriP (fragment): Epstein-Barr virus oriP replication origin (Yates et al., 2000)
   3036..3140    +  promoter       AmpR promoter: bla
   3141..4001    +  CDS            AmpR: β-lactamase; bla; confers resistance to ampicillin, carbenicillin, and related antibiotics
   4172..4760    +  rep_origin     ori: high-copy-number ColE1/pMB1/pBR322/pUC origin of replication
   4943..5035    +  CDS            lacI (fragment): lac repressor; lacI; The lac repressor binds to the lac operator to inhibit transcription in E. coli. This inhibition can be relieved by adding lactose or isopropyl-β-D-thiogalactopyranoside (IPTG).
   5048..5069    +  protein_bind   CAP binding site: CAP binding activates transcription in the presence of cAMP. E. coli catabolite activator protein
   5084..5114    +  promoter       lac promoter: promoter for the E. coli lac operon
   5122..5138    +  protein_bind   lac operator: The lac repressor binds to the lac operator to inhibit transcription in E. coli. This inhibition can be relieved by adding lactose or isopropyl-β-D-thiogalactopyranoside (IPTG). lac repressor encoded by lacI
   5208..5224    +  promoter       tet promoter (fragment): E. coli promoter for tetracycline efflux protein gene
   5234..5259    -  CDS            bla(M) (fragment): β-lactamase lacking the signal sequence; bla(M); allows cytosolic expression of β-lactamase
   5433..5812    +  enhancer       CMV enhancer: human cytomegalovirus immediate early enhancer
   5814..6013    +  promoter       CMV promoter: human cytomegalovirus (CMV) immediate early promoter
   6081..6119    +  misc_feature   Ad SA (fragment): adenovirus major late transcript splice acceptor (Friedrich and Soriano, 1991)
   6152..6361    -  CDS            PTP (fragment): TERM_ADE02 - Experimental evidence at protein level: Swiss-Prot protein existence level 1. Protein covalently bound to the viral DNA that acts as a primer for viral genomic replication by DNA strand displacement. Assembles on the viral origin of replication in an initiation complex with viral polymerase, DBP, host NFIA and host POU2F1/OCT1. During initiation, the polymerase covalently couples the first dCTP with Ser- 580 of pTP. The terminal protein stimulates the template activity over 20 fold compared to protein-free templates. Neo-synthesized viral genomes are linked to two preterminal prot
   6392..6481    +  intron         chimeric intron (fragment): chimera between introns from adenovirus and immunoglobulin heavy chain genes
   6500..6546    +  CDS            IgH signal sequence (fragment): signal sequence from the mouse immunoglobulin heavy chain variable region
   6577..7128    +  CDS            TMX4 (fragment): TMX4_HUMAN - Also known as KIAA1162, TXNDC13. Experimental evidence at protein level: Swiss-Prot protein existence level 1. From Homo sapiens (Human).
   7105..553     +  CDS            Cd4 (fragment) (across the origin): CD4_RAT - Experimental evidence at protein level: Swiss-Prot protein existence level 1. Integral membrane glycoprotein that plays an essential role in the immune response and serves multiple functions in responses against both external and internal offenses. In T-cells, functions primarily as a coreceptor for MHC class II molecule:peptide complex. The antigens presented by class II peptides are derived from extracellular proteins while class I peptides are derived from cytosolic proteins. Interacts simultaneously with the T-cell receptor (TCR) and the MHC class II presented by antigen presenti
>Addgene plasmid #73108 | TXD13-CD4d3+4-bio | depositor full sequence | sequence record 136986 | TXD13-CD4d3+4-bio sequence 7136 bps
GTCGACCTCCATCACGGCCTATAAGAGTGAGGGGGAGTCAGCGGAGTTCTCCTTCCCACTCAACCTTGGA
GAGGAAAGCCTGCAGGGAGAGTTGAGATGGAAGGCAGAGAAGGCTCCTTCTTCCCAGTCCTGGATCACCT
TCTCCCTAAAGAACCAAAAGGTGTCTGTGCAGAAGTCTACTAGCAACCCCAAGTTCCAGCTGTCCGAAAC
GCTCCCACTCACCCTTCAGATACCCCAGGTCTCCCTTCAGTTTGCTGGTTCTGGCAACCTGACCCTGACT
CTGGACAGAGGGATACTGTATCAGGAAGTGAACCTGGTGGTGATGAAAGTGACTCAGCCCGACAGCAACA
CTTTGACCTGTGAGGTGATGGGACCCACCTCACCCAAGATGAGACTGATCTTGAAGCAGGAGAATCAGGA
GGCCAGGGTCTCCAGGCAGGAGAAAGTGATTCAAGTGCAGGCCCCTGAAGCAGGGGTGTGGCAATGTCTA
CTGAGTGAAGGTGAAGAGGTCAAGATGGACTCCAAGATCCAGGTTTTATCCAAAGGGTTGAATTCCGGAT
CACTGCATCATATTCTGGATGCACAGAAAATGGTGTGGAATCATCGTTAAGTCTAGACACGTGATTAATT
AAGGATCCCCCGACCTCGACCTCTGGCTAATAAAGGAAATTTATTTTCATTGCAATAGTGTGTTGGAATT
TTTTGTGTCTCTCACTCGGAAGGACATATGGGAGGGCAAATCATTTGGTCGAGATCCCTCGGAGATCTCT
AGCTAGAGGATCGATCCCCGCCCCGGACGAACTAAACCTGACTACGACATCTCTGCCCCTTCTTCGCGGG
GCAGTGCATGTAATCCCTTCAGTTGGTTGGTACAACTTGCCAACTGGGCCCTGTTCCACATGTGACACGG
GGGGGGACCAAACACAAAGGGGTTCTCTGACTGTAGTTGACATCCTTATAAATGGATGTGCACATTTGCC
AACACTGAGTGGCTTTCATCCTGGAGCAGACTTTGCAGTCTGTGGACTGCAACACAACATTGCCTTTATG
TGTAACTCTTGGCTGAAGCTCTTACACCAATGCTGGGGGACATGTACCTCCCAGGGGCCCAGGAAGACTA
CGGGAGGCTACACCAACGTCAATCAGAGGGGCCTGTGTAGCTACCGATAAGCGGACCCTCAAGAGGGCAT
TAGCAATAGTGTTTATAAGGCCCCCTTGTTAACCCTAAACGGGTAGCATATGCTTCCCGGGTAGTAGTAT
ATACTATCCAGACTAACCCTAATTCAATAGCATATGTTACCCAACGGGAAGCATATGCTATCGAATTAGG
GTTAGTAAAAGGGTCCTAAGGAACAGCGATATCTCCCACCCCATGAGCTGTCACGGTTTTATTTACATGG
GGTCAGGATTCCACGAGGGTAGTGAACCATTTTAGTCACAAGGGCAGTGGCTGAAGATCAAGGAGCGGGC
AGTGAACTCTCCTGAATCTTCGCCTGCTTCTTCATTCTCCTTCGTTTAGCTAATAGAATAACTGCTGAGT
TGTGAACAGTAAGGTGTATGTGAGGTGCTCGAAAACAAGGTTTCAGGTGACGCCCCCAGAATAAAATTTG
GACGGGGGGTTCAGTGGTGGCATTGTGCTATGACACCAATATAACCCTCACAAACCCCTTGGGCAATAAA
TACTAGTGTAGGAATGAAACATTCTGAATATCTTTAACAATAGAAATCCATGGGGTGGGGACAAGCCGTA
AAGACTGGATGTCCATCTCACACGAATTTATGGCTATGGGCAACACATAATCCTAGTGCAATATGATACT
GGGGTTATTAAGATGTGTCCCAGGCAGGGACCAAGACAGGTGAACCATGTTGTTACACTCTATTTGTAAC
AAGGGGAAAGAGAGTGGACGCCGACAGCAGCGGACTCCACTGGTTGTCTCTAACACCCCCGAAAATTAAA
CGGGGCTCCACGCCAATGGGGCCCATAAACAAAGACAAGTGGCCACTCTTTTTTTTGAAATTGTGGAGTG
GGGGCACGCGTCAGCCCCCACACGCCGCCCTGCGGTTTTGGACTGTAAAATAAGGGTGTAATAACTTGGC
TGATTGTAACCCCGCTAACCACTGCGGTCAAACCACTTGCCCACAAAACCACTAATGGCACCCCGGGGAA
TACCTGCATAAGTAGGTGGGCGGGCCAAGATAGGGGCGCGATTGCTGCGATCTGGAGGACAAATTACACA
CACTTGCGCCTGAGCGCCAAGCACAGGGTTGTTGGTCCTCATATTCACGAGGTCGCTGAGAGCACGGTGG
GCTAATGTTGCCATGGGTAGCATATACTACCCAAATATCTGGATAGCATATGCTATCCTAATCTATATCT
GGGTAGCATAGGCTATCCTAATCTATATCTGGGTAGCATATGCTATCCTAATCTATATCTGGGTAGTATA
TGCTATCCTAATTTATATCTGGGTAGCATAGGCTATCCTAATCTATATCTGGGTAGCATATGCTATCCTA
ATCTATATCTGGGTAGTATATGCTATCCTAATCTGTATCCGGGTAGCATATGCTATCCTAATAGAGATTA
GGGTAGTATATGCTATCCTAATTTATATCTGGGTAGCATATACTACCCAAATATCTGGATAGCATATGCT
ATCCTAATCTATATCTGGGTAGCATATGCTATCCTAATCTATATCTGGGTAGCATAGGCTATCCTAATCT
ATATCTGGGTAGCATATGCTATCCTAATCTATATCTGGGTAGTATATGCTATCCTAATTTATATCTGGGT
AGCATAGGCTATCCTAATCTATATCTGGGTAGCATATGCTATCCTAATCTATATCTGGGTAGTATATGCT
ATCCTAATCTGTATCCGGGTAGCATATGCTATCCTCATGATAAGCTGTCAAACATGAGAATTTTCTTGAA
GACGAAAGGGCCTCGTGATACGCCTATTTTTATAGGTTAATGTCATGATAATAATGGTTTCTTAGACGTC
AGGTGGCACTTTTCGGGGAAATGTGCGCGGAACCCCTATTTGTTTATTTTTCTAAATACATTCAAATATG
TATCCGCTCATGAGACAATAACCCTGATAAATGCTTCAATAATATTGAAAAAGGAAGAGTATGAGTATTC
AACATTTCCGTGTCGCCCTTATTCCCTTTTTTGCGGCATTTTGCCTTCCTGTTTTTGCTCACCCAGAAAC
GCTGGTGAAAGTAAAAGATGCTGAAGATCAGTTGGGTGCACGAGTGGGTTACATCGAACTGGATCTCAAC
AGCGGTAAGATCCTTGAGAGTTTTCGCCCCGAAGAACGTTTTCCAATGATGAGCACTTTTAAAGTTCTGC
TATGTGGCGCGGTATTATCCCGTGTTGACGCCGGGCAAGAGCAACTCGGTCGCCGCATACACTATTCTCA
GAATGACTTGGTTGAGTACTCACCAGTCACAGAAAAGCATCTTACGGATGGCATGACAGTAAGAGAATTA
TGCAGTGCTGCCATAACCATGAGTGATAACACTGCGGCCAACTTACTTCTGACAACGATCGGAGGACCGA
AGGAGCTAACCGCTTTTTTGCACAACATGGGGGATCATGTAACTCGCCTTGATCGTTGGGAACCGGAGCT
GAATGAAGCCATACCAAACGACGAGCGTGACACCACGATGCCTGCAGCAATGGCAACAACGTTGCGCAAA
CTATTAACTGGCGAACTACTTACTCTAGCTTCCCGGCAACAATTAATAGACTGGATGGAGGCGGATAAAG
TTGCAGGACCACTTCTGCGCTCGGCCCTTCCGGCTGGCTGGTTTATTGCTGATAAATCTGGAGCCGGTGA
GCGTGGGTCTCGCGGTATCATTGCAGCACTGGGGCCAGATGGTAAGCCCTCCCGTATCGTAGTTATCTAC
ACGACGGGGAGTCAGGCAACTATGGATGAACGAAATAGACAGATCGCTGAGATAGGTGCCTCACTGATTA
AGCATTGGTAACTGTCAGACCAAGTTTACTCATATATACTTTAGATTGATTTAAAACTTCATTTTTAATT
TAAAAGGATCTAGGTGAAGATCCTTTTTGATAATCTCATGACCAAAATCCCTTAACGTGAGTTTTCGTTC
CACTGAGCGTCAGACCCCGTAGAAAAGATCAAAGGATCTTCTTGAGATCCTTTTTTTCTGCGCGTAATCT
GCTGCTTGCAAACAAAAAAACCACCGCTACCAGCGGTGGTTTGTTTGCCGGATCAAGAGCTACCAACTCT
TTTTCCGAAGGTAACTGGCTTCAGCAGAGCGCAGATACCAAATACTGTTCTTCTAGTGTAGCCGTAGTTA
GGCCACCACTTCAAGAACTCTGTAGCACCGCCTACATACCTCGCTCTGCTAATCCTGTTACCAGTGGCTG
CTGCCAGTGGCGATAAGTCGTGTCTTACCGGGTTGGACTCAAGACGATAGTTACCGGATAAGGCGCAGCG
GTCGGGCTGAACGGGGGGTTCGTGCACACAGCCCAGCTTGGAGCGAACGACCTACACCGAACTGAGATAC
CTACAGCGTGAGCTATGAGAAAGCGCCACGCTTCCCGAAGGGAGAAAGGCGGACAGGTATCCGGTAAGCG
GCAGGGTCGGAACAGGAGAGCGCACGAGGGAGCTTCCAGGGGGAAACGCCTGGTATCTTTATAGTCCTGT
CGGGTTTCGCCACCTCTGACTTGAGCGTCGATTTTTGTGATGCTCGTCAGGGGGGCGGAGCCTATGGAAA
AACGCCAGCAACGCGGCCTTTTTACGGTTCCTGGCCTTTTGCTGGCCTTTTGCTCACATGTTCTTTCCTG
CGTTATCCCCTGATTCTGTGGATAACCGTATTACCGCCTTTGAGTGAGCTGATACCGCTCGCCGCAGCCG
AACGACCGAGCGCAGCGAGTCAGTGAGCGAGGAAGCGGAAGAGCGCCCAATACGCAAACCGCCTCTCCCC
GCGCGTTGGCCGATTCATTAATGCAGCTGGCACGACAGGTTTCCCGACTGGAAAGCGGGCAGTGAGCGCA
ACGCAATTAATGTGAGTTAGCTCACTCATTAGGCACCCCAGGCTTTACACTTTATGCTTCCGGCTCGTAT
GTTGTGTGGAATTGTGAGCGGATAACAATTTCACACAGGAAACAGCTATGACCATGATTACGCCAAGCTC
TAGCTAGAGGTCGACCAATTCTCATGTTTGACAGCTTATCATCGCAGATCCGGGCAACGTTGTTGCCATT
GCTGCAGGCGCAGAACTGGTAGGTATGGAAGATCTATACATTGAATCAATATTGGCAATTAGCCATATTA
GTCATTGGTTATATAGCATAAATCAATATTGGCTATTGGCCATTGCATACGTTGTATCTATATCATAATA
TGTACATTTATATTGGCTCATGTCCAATATGACCGCCATGTTGACATTGATTATTGACTAGTTATTAATA
GTAATCAATTACGGGGTCATTAGTTCATAGCCCATATATGGAGTTCCGCGTTACATAACTTACGGTAAAT
GGCCCGCCTGGCTGACCGCCCAACGACCCCCGCCCATTGACGTCAATAATGACGTATGTTCCCATAGTAA
CGCCAATAGGGACTTTCCATTGACGTCAATGGGTGGAGTATTTACGGTAAACTGCCCACTTGGCAGTACA
TCAAGTGTATCATATGCCAAGTCCGCCCCCTATTGACGTCAATGACGGTAAATGGCCCGCCTGGCATTAT
GCCCAGTACATGACCTTACGGGACTTTCCTACTTGGCAGTACATCTACGTATTAGTCATCGCTATTACCA
TGGTGATGCGGTTTTGGCAGTACACCAATGGGCGTGGATAGCGGTTTGACTCACGGGGATTTCCAAGTCT
CCACCCCATTGACGTCAATGGGAGTTTGTTTTGGCACCAAAATCAACGGGACTTTCCAAAATGTCGTAAT
AACCCCGCCCCGTTGACGCAAATGGGCGGTAGGCGTGTACGGTGGGAGGTCTATATAAGCAGAGCTCGTT
TAGTGAACCGTCAGATCCTCACTCTCTTCCGCATCGCTGTCTGCGAGGGCCAGCTGTTGGGCTCGCGGTT
GAGGACAAACTCTTCGCGGTCTTTCCAGTACTCTTGGATCGGAAACCCGTCGGCCTCCGAACGGTACTCC
GCCACCGAGGGACCTGAGCGAGTCCGCATCGACCGGATCGGAAAACCTCTCGAGAAAGGCGTCTAACCAG
TCACAGTCGCAAGGTAGGCTGAGCACCGTGGCGGGCGGCAGCGGGTGGCGGTCGGGGTTGTTTCTGGCGG
AGGTGCTGCTGATGATGTAATTAAAGTAGGCGGTCTTGAGACGGCGGATGGTCGAGGTGAGGTGTGGCAG
GCTTGAGATCCAGCTGTTGGGGTGAGTACTCCCTCTCAAAAGCGGGCATTACTTCTGCGCTAAGATTGTC
AGTTTCCAAAAACGAGGAGGATTTGATATTCACCTGGCCCGATCTGGCCATACACTTGAGTGACAATGAC
ATCCACTTTGCCTTTCTCTCCACAGGTGTCCACTCCCAGGTCCAAGTTTAAACTGCGGCCGCCACCATGG
CCGGTGGAAGATGCGGACCTCAGCTGACAGCCCTGCTGGCCGCCTGGATTGCCGCAGTCGCCGCCACTGC
CGGACCTGAAGAAGCCGCCCTGCCCCCTGAGCAGAGCAGAGTGCAGCCCATGACCGCCAGCAACTGGACC
CTGGTCATGGAAGGCGAGTGGATGCTGAAGTTCTACGCCCCCTGGTGCCCTAGCTGCCAGCAGACCGACA
GCGAGTGGGAGGCCTTCGCCAAGAACGGCGAGATCCTGCAGATCAGCGTGGGCAAGGTGGACGTGATCCA
GGAACCCGGCCTGAGCGGCAGATTCTTCGTGACCACCCTGCCCGCCTTTTTCCACGCCAAGGACGGCATC
TTCCGGCGGTACAGAGGCCCTGGCATCTTCGAGGATCTGCAGAACTACATCCTGGAAAAGAAATGGCAGA
GCGTGGAGCCCCTGACCGGCTGGAAGTCTCCCGCCAGCCTGACAATGAGCGGCATGGCCGGCCTGTTCAG
CATCAGCGGCAAGATCTGGCATCTGCACAACTACTTCACCGTGACCCTGGGCATCCCCGGCGCGCC
