>Addgene plasmid #73108 | TXD13-CD4d3+4-bio | addgene partial sequence | sequence record 140390 | rb_glob_PA_term-R 5'-CCCATATGTCCTTCCGAGTG-3'
AATTTCCTTTATTAGCCAGAGGTCGAGGTCGGGGGATCCTTAATTAATCACGTGTCTAGACTTAACGATG
ATTCCACACCATTTTCTGTGCATCCAGAATATGATGCAGTGATCCGGAATTCAACCCTTTGGATAAAACC
TGGATCTTGGAGTCCATCTTGACCTCTTCACCTTCACTCAGTAGACATTGCCACACCCCTGCTTCAGGGG
CCTGCACTTGAATCACTTTCTCCTGCCTGGAGACCCTGGCCTCCTGATTCTCCTGCTTCAAGATCAGTCT
CATCTTGGGTGAGGTGGGTCCCATCACCTCACAGGTCAAAGTGTTGCTGTCGGGCTGAGTCACTTTCATC
ACCACCAGGTTCACTTCCTGATACAGTATCCCTCTGTCCAGAGTCAGGGTCAGGTTGCCAGAACCAGCAA
ACTGAAGGGAGACCTGGGGTATCTGAAGGGTGAGTGGGAGCGTTTCGGACAGCTGGAACTTGGGGTTGCT
AGTAGACTTCTGCACAGACACCTTTTGGTTCTTTAGGGAGAAGGTGATCCAGGACTGGGAAGAAGGAGCC
TTCTCTGCCTTCCATCTCAACTCTCCCTGCAGGCTTTCCTCTCCAAGGTTGAGTGGGAAGGAGAACTCCG
CTGACTCCCCCTCACTCTTATAGGCCGTGATGGAGGTCGACGGCGCGCCGGGGATGCCCAGGGTCACGGT
GAAGTAGTTGTGCAGATGCCAGATCTTGCCGCTGATGCTGAACAGGCCGGCCATGCCGCTCATTGTCAGG
CTGGCGG
