>Addgene plasmid #73108 | TXD13-CD4d3+4-bio | addgene partial sequence | sequence record 140767 | pMT2-F 5'-TTGCCTTTCTCTCCACAGGT-3'
GCCTGGATTGCCGCAGTCGCCGCCACTGCCGGACCTGAAGAAGCCGCCCTGCCCCCTGAGCAGAGCAGAG
TGCAGCCCATGACCGCCAGCAACTGGACCCTGGTCATGGAAGGCGAGTGGATGCTGAAGTTCTACGCCCC
CTGGTGCCCTAGCTGCCAGCAGACCGACAGCGAGTGGGAGGCCTTCGCCAAGAACGGCGAGATCCTGCAG
ATCAGCGTGGGCAAGGTGGACGTGATCCAGGAACCCGGCCTGAGCGGCAGATTCTTCGTGACCACCCTGC
CCGCCTTTTTCCACGCCAAGGACGGCATCTTCCGGCGGTACAGAGGCCCTGGCATCTTCGAGGATCTGCA
GAACTACATCCTGGAAAAGAAATGGCAGAGCGTGGAGCCCCTGACCGGCTGGAAGTCTCCCGCCAGCCTG
ACAATGAGCGGCATGGCCGGCCTGTTCAGCATCAGCGGCAAGATCTGGCATCTGCACAACTACTTCACCG
TGACCCTGGGCATCCCCGGCGCGCCGTCGACCTCCATCACGGCCTATAAGAGTGAGGGGGAGTCAGCGGA
GTTCTCCTTCCCACTCAACCTTGGAGAGGAAAGCCTGCAGGGAGAGTTGAGATGGAAGGCAGAGAAGGCT
CCTTCTTCCCAGTCCTGGATCACCTTCTCCCTAAAGAACCAAAAGGTGTCTGTGCAGAAGTCTACTAGCA
ACCCCAAGTTCCAGCTGTCCGAAACGCTCCCACTCACCCTTCAGATACC
